Addgene plasmid #114785: AT1G68400 I10_pECIA14
Purpose: Prey vector AT1G68400 I10_pECIA14 should be used with bait vector AT1G68400 I10_pECIA2.
Depositing lab: Youssef Belkhadir. Depositing organization: Gregor Mendel Institute of Molecular Plant Biology. Publication: An extracellular network of Arabidopsis leucine-rich repeat receptor kinases. Smakowska-Luzan E, Mott GA, Parys K, Stegmann M, Howton TC, Layeghifard M, Neuhold J, Lehner A, Kong J, Grunwald K, Weinberger N, Satbhai SB, Mayer D, Busch W, Madalinski M, Stolt-Bergner P, Provart NJ, Mukhtar MS, Zipfel C, Desveaux D, Guttman DS, Belkhadir Y. Nature. 2018 Jan 18;553(7688):342-346. doi: 10.1038/nature25184. Epub 2018 Jan 10. PubMed 29320478.
Backbone
  Vector backbone: pECIA14
  Backbone manufacturer: Chris Garcia (Addgene plasmid # 47051)
  Vector type: Insect Expression
Growth in bacteria
  Bacterial resistance: Ampicillin, 100 μg/mL
  Growth temperature: 37°C
  Growth strain: DH5alpha
  Copy number: High Copy
Gene/Insert
  Gene/Insert name: AT1G68400
  Species: A. thaliana (mustard weed)
  Promoter: Metallothionein (Copper-Inducible)
  Cloning method: Ligation Independent Cloning
Terms and licenses: Academic/Nonprofit Terms; Industry Terms: Not Available to Industry
Depositor comments: Plasmid for secreted expression in Drosophila cell culture by induction via CuSO4. Insert is an extracellular domain of indicated LRR-RK, C-terminally tagged with Pentameric rat COMP helix, Alkaline Phosphatase (human, placental), Flag, and hexahistidine tags. Insert Protein Sequence: KGGSDLNMKLCILLAVVAFVGLSLGSSTDSETLLNFKLTADSTGKLNSWNTTTNPCQWTGVSCNRNRVTRLVLEDINLTGSISSLTSLTSLRVLSLKHNNLSGPIPNLSNLTALKLLFLSNNQFSGNFPTSITSLTRLYRLDLSFNNFSGQIPPDLTDLTHLLTLRLESNRFSGQIPNINLSDLQDFNVSGNNFNGQIPNSLSQFPESVFTQNPSLCGAPLLKCTKLSSDPTKPGRPDEAKASPLNKPETVPSSPTSIHGGDKSNNTSR
How to cite: AT1G68400 I10_pECIA14 was a gift from Youssef Belkhadir (Addgene plasmid # 114785)
