[The description below was written by a language model from this plasmid's Addgene catalogue record and pLannotate feature annotations shown in this document.]
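Description:
AT1G68400 I10_pECIA14 is an insect-cell expression plasmid of about 6 kb, built on the pECIA14 backbone, that produces a secreted "prey" protein for extracellular protein–protein interaction screening. It is propagated in E. coli as a high-copy plasmid through a ColE1/pUC-type origin and selected with ampicillin via the β-lactamase gene. The remaining bacterial annotations (fragments of lacZα, lacI, rop and bom, plus the lac promoter and operator) are backbone remnants with no evident role in expression of the payload.

The expression cassette is driven by the Drosophila metallothionein promoter, so transcription in Drosophila cell culture is switched on by adding copper sulfate. A Drosophila BiP signal sequence directs the product into the secretory pathway. It is followed by the extracellular domain of the Arabidopsis thaliana leucine-rich repeat receptor kinase encoded by AT1G68400, inserted by ligation-independent cloning. Fused to its C-terminus are the pentamerising coiled-coil helix of rat COMP, human placental alkaline phosphatase, a FLAG epitope and a hexahistidine tag. The histidine tag is stated by the depositor but not picked up in the feature table. An SV40 polyadenylation signal lies downstream of the cassette, although it is annotated on the opposite strand.

In this design, COMP-mediated pentamerisation raises the avidity of the prey so that weak ectodomain interactions can be detected, alkaline phosphatase provides an enzymatic readout of binding, and the FLAG and His tags allow detection or purification. The plasmid is meant to be used with the corresponding bait construct in pECIA2, as part of a collection for mapping the interaction network among Arabidopsis LRR receptor kinase extracellular domains.
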