Features (pLannotate 1.2.2; 19 found; start..end, strand, type, name):
     23..449     +  promoter       MT promoter: Drosophila metallothionein promoter
    467..520     +  sig_peptide    BiP signal sequence: Drosophila BiP signal sequence
    509..1255    +  CDS            Y1680_ARATH (fragment): Experimental evidence at protein level: Swiss-Prot protein existence level 1. From Arabidopsis thaliana (Mouse-ear cress).
   1289..1468    +  CDS            Comp (fragment): COMP_RAT - Experimental evidence at protein level: Swiss-Prot protein existence level 1. May play a role in the structural integrity of cartilage via its interaction with other extracellular matrix proteins such as the collagens and fibronectin. Can mediate the interaction of chondrocytes with the cartilage extracellular matrix through interaction with cell surface integrin receptors. Could play a role in the pathogenesis of osteoarthritis. Potent suppressor of apoptosis in both primary chondrocytes and transformed cells. Suppresses apoptosis by blocking the activation of caspase-3 and by indu
   1456..2908    +  CDS            SEAP (fragment): secreted alkaline phosphatase from human placenta The natural enzyme has a C-terminal transmembrane sequence that is replaced by a GPI anchor.
   2945..2974    +  CDS            2xFLAG (fragment): two tandem FLAG® epitope tags
   3080..3214    -  polyA_signal   SV40 poly(A) signal: SV40 polyadenylation signal
   3237..3321    -  CDS            large T antigen (fragment): large T antigen from SV40 (simian virus 40)
   3321..3345    +  misc_feature   MCS (fragment): pUC18/19 multiple cloning site
   3382..3398    -  protein_bind   lac operator: The lac repressor binds to the lac operator to inhibit transcription in E. coli. This inhibition can be relieved by adding lactose or isopropyl-β-D-thiogalactopyranoside (IPTG). lac repressor encoded by lacI
   3406..3436    -  promoter       lac promoter: promoter for the E. coli lac operon
   3451..3472    -  protein_bind   CAP binding site: CAP binding activates transcription in the presence of cAMP. E. coli catabolite activator protein
   3485..3577    -  CDS            lacI (fragment): lac repressor; lacI; The lac repressor binds to the lac operator to inhibit transcription in E. coli. This inhibition can be relieved by adding lactose or isopropyl-β-D-thiogalactopyranoside (IPTG).
   3760..4348    -  rep_origin     ori: high-copy-number ColE1/pMB1/pBR322/pUC origin of replication
   4519..5379    -  CDS            AmpR: β-lactamase; bla; confers resistance to ampicillin, carbenicillin, and related antibiotics
   5380..5484    -  promoter       AmpR promoter: bla
   5579..5614    +  CDS            rop (fragment): Rop protein, which maintains plasmids at low copy number; rop
   5716..5815    +  misc_feature   bom (fragment): basis of mobility region from pBR322
   5821..21      -  CDS            lacZα (fragment) (across the origin): LacZα fragment of β-galactosidase; lacZ fragment
>Addgene plasmid #114785 | AT1G68400 I10_pECIA14 | addgene full sequence | sequence record 270264 | Addgene NGS Result
GTAAAACGACGGCCAGTGAATTAATTCGTTGCAGGACAGGATGTGGTGCCCGATGTGACTAGCTCTTTGC
TGCAGGCCGTCCTATCCTCTGGTTCCGATAAGAGACCCAGAACTCCGGCCCCCCACCGCCCACCGCCACC
CCCATACATATGTGGTACGCAAGTAAGAGTGCCTGCGCATGCCCCATGTGCCCCACCAAGAGCTTTGCAT
CCCATACAAGTCCCCAAAGTGGAGAACCGAACCAATTCTTCGCGGGCAGAACAAAAGCTTCTGCACACGT
CTCCACTCGAATTTGGAGCCGGCCGGCGTGTGCAAAAGAGGTGAATCGAACGAAAGACCCGTGTGTAAAG
CCGCGTTTCCAAAATGTATAAAACCGAGAGCATCTGGCCAATGTGCATCAGTTGTGGTCAGCAGCAAAAT
CAAGTGAATCATCTCAGTGCAACTAAAGGGGGGATCCGATCTCAATATGAAGTTATGCATATTACTGGCC
GTCGTGGCCTTTGTTGGCCTCTCGCTCGGGTCAAGTACCGATTCAGAAACTCTCTTGAACTTCAAACTCA
CCGCAGATTCCACCGGAAAACTAAACTCATGGAACACAACAACAAACCCATGCCAATGGACCGGAGTCTC
CTGCAACCGCAACAGAGTCACACGACTCGTACTCGAAGACATCAATCTCACCGGGTCAATCTCATCACTA
ACCTCACTCACATCACTCAGAGTTCTCAGTCTGAAACATAACAATCTCTCTGGTCCAATCCCAAACCTCT
CGAACCTCACAGCTTTAAAGCTTCTCTTTTTATCAAACAACCAATTCTCCGGTAACTTCCCCACTTCAAT
CACTTCACTCACTCGTCTCTACCGTCTTGATCTCTCTTTCAACAACTTCTCCGGCCAGATTCCACCGGAT
TTAACCGATTTAACCCATCTCCTCACTCTCCGGTTAGAATCAAACCGGTTCTCCGGTCAAATACCGAACA
TCAACCTCTCCGATTTACAAGACTTCAACGTCTCCGGTAACAACTTTAACGGTCAGATACCAAATTCATT
GTCTCAATTCCCTGAATCAGTCTTTACACAAAACCCATCTCTCTGTGGAGCTCCATTGCTGAAATGCACG
AAACTCTCTAGTGACCCGACTAAACCGGGTCGACCCGATGAAGCAAAGGCTTCTCCTTTAAACAAGCCGG
AAACTGTACCTTCATCTCCAACTTCAATTCACGGCGGCGACAAAAGCAACAACACATCAAGACTGGAGGT
GCTGTTCCAGGGACCAAGCGGCAATCCCGGCGGCGATCTGGCCCCCCAGATGCTGCGCGAGCTGCAGGAG
ACCAATGCCGCCCTGCAGGACGTGCGCGAGCTGCTGCGCCACCGCGTGAAGGAGATCACCTTCCTGAAGA
ACACCGTGATGGAGTGCGACGCCTGCGGCATGCAGCCCTCTAGAGGCTCCGGCTCCATCATCCCAGTTGA
GGAGGAGAACCCGGACTTCTGGAACCGCGAGGCAGCCGAGGCCCTGGGTGCCGCCAAGAAGCTGCAGCCT
GCACAGACAGCCGCCAAGAACCTCATCATCTTCCTGGGCGATGGGATGGGGGTGTCTACGGTGACAGCTG
CCAGGATCCTAAAAGGGCAGAAGAAGGACAAACTGGGGCCTGAGATACCCCTGGCCATGGACCGCTTCCC
ATATGTGGCTCTGTCCAAGACATACAATGTAGACAAACATGTGCCAGACAGTGGAGCCACAGCCACGGCC
TACCTGTGCGGGGTCAAGGGCAACTTCCAGACCATTGGCTTGAGTGCAGCCGCCCGCTTTAACCAGTGCA
ACACGACACGCGGCAACGAGGTCATCTCCGTGATGAATCGGGCCAAGAAAGCAGGGAAGTCAGTGGGAGT
GGTAACCACCACACGAGTGCAGCACGCCTCGCCAGCCGGCACCTACGCCCACACGGTGAACCGCAACTGG
TACTCGGACGCCGACGTGCCTGCCTCGGCCCGCCAGGAGGGGTGCCAGGACATCGCTACGCAGCTCATCT
CCAACATGGACATTGACGTGATCCTAGGTGGAGGCCGAAAGTACATGTTTCGCATGGGAACCCCAGACCC
TGAGTACCCAGATGACTACAGCCAAGGTGGGACCAGGCTGGACGGGAAGAATCTGGTGCAGGAATGGCTG
GCGAAGCGCCAGGGTGCCCGGTATGTGTGGAACCGCACTGAGCTCATGCAGGCTTCCCTGGACCCGTCTG
TGACCCATCTCATGGGTCTCTTTGAGCCTGGAGACATGAAATACGAGATCCACCGAGACTCCACACTGGA
CCCCTCCCTGATGGAGATGACAGAGGCTGCCCTGCGCCTGCTGAGCAGGAACCCCCGCGGCTTCTTCCTC
TTCGTGGAGGGTGGTCGCATCGACCATGGTCATCATGAAAGCAGGGCTTACCGGGCACTGACTGAGACGA
TCATGTTCGACGACGCCATTGAGAGGGCGGGCCAGCTCACCAGCGAGGAGGACACGCTGAGCCTCGTCAC
TGCCGACCACTCCCACGTCTTCTCCTTCGGAGGCTACCCCCTGCGAGGGAGCTCCATCTTCGGGCTGGCC
CCTGGCAAGGCCCGGGACAGGAAGGCCTACACGGTCCTCCTATACGGAAACGGTCCAGGCTATGTGCTCA
AGGACGGCGCCCGGCCGGATGTTACCGAGAGCGAGAGCGGGAGCCCCGAGTATCGGCAGCAGTCAGCAGT
GCCCCTGGACGAAGAGACCCACGCAGGCGAGGACGTGGCGGTGTTCGCGCGCGGCCCGCAGGCGCACCTG
GTTCACGGCGTGCAGGAGCAGACCTTCATAGCGCACGTCATGGCCTTCGCCGCCTGCCTGGAGCCCTACA
CCGCCTGCGACCTGGCGCCCCCCGCCGGCACCACCGACGCCGCGCACCCGGGTTCTAGAGGAAGCACCTC
CGGCGATAACGATTACAAGGATGATGATGATAAGGCCAGCGGCACCGGTCATCATCACCATCACCATTGA
GTTTAAACCCGCTGATCAGCCTCGACTGTGCCTTCTAAGGCCTGAGCTCGCTGATCAGCCTCGATCGAGG
ATCCAGACATGATAAGATACATTGATGAGTTTGGACAAACCACAACTAGAATGCAGTGAAAAAAATGCTT
TATTTGTGAAATTTGTGATGCTATTGCTTTATTTGTAACCATTATAAGCTGCAATAAACAAGTTAACAAC
AACAATTGCATTCATTTTATGTTTCAGGTTCAGGGGGAGGTGTGGGAGGTTTTTTAAAGCAAGTAAAACC
TCTACAAATGTGGTATGGCTGATTATGATCAGTCGACCTGCAGGCATGCAAGCTTGGCGTAATCATGGTC
ATAGCTGTTTCCTGTGTGAAATTGTTATCCGCTCACAATTCCACACAACATACGAGCCGGAAGCATAAAG
TGTAAAGCCTGGGGTGCCTAATGAGTGAGCTAACTCACATTAATTGCGTTGCGCTCACTGCCCGCTTTCC
AGTCGGGAAACCTGTCGTGCCAGCTGCATTAATGAATCGGCCAACGCGCGGGGAGAGGCGGTTTGCGTAT
TGGGCGCTCTTCCGCTTCCTCGCTCACTGACTCGCTGCGCTCGGTCGTTCGGCTGCGGCGAGCGGTATCA
GCTCACTCAAAGGCGGTAATACGGTTATCCACAGAATCAGGGGATAACGCAGGAAAGAACATGTGAGCAA
AAGGCCAGCAAAAGGCCAGGAACCGTAAAAAGGCCGCGTTGCTGGCGTTTTTCCATAGGCTCCGCCCCCC
TGACGAGCATCACAAAAATCGACGCTCAAGTCAGAGGTGGCGAAACCCGACAGGACTATAAAGATACCAG
GCGTTTCCCCCTGGAAGCTCCCTCGTGCGCTCTCCTGTTCCGACCCTGCCGCTTACCGGATACCTGTCCG
CCTTTCTCCCTTCGGGAAGCGTGGCGCTTTCTCATAGCTCACGCTGTAGGTATCTCAGTTCGGTGTAGGT
CGTTCGCTCCAAGCTGGGCTGTGTGCACGAACCCCCCGTTCAGCCCGACCGCTGCGCCTTATCCGGTAAC
TATCGTCTTGAGTCCAACCCGGTAAGACACGACTTATCGCCACTGGCAGCAGCCACTGGTAACAGGATTA
GCAGAGCGAGGTATGTAGGCGGTGCTACAGAGTTCTTGAAGTGGTGGCCTAACTACGGCTACACTAGAAG
AACAGTATTTGGTATCTGCGCTCTGCTGAAGCCAGTTACCTTCGGAAAAAGAGTTGGTAGCTCTTGATCC
GGCAAACAAACCACCGCTGGTAGCGGTGGTTTTTTTGTTTGCAAGCAGCAGATTACGCGCAGAAAAAAAG
GATCTCAAGAAGATCCTTTGATCTTTTCTACGGGGTCTGACGCTCAGTGGAACGAAAACTCACGTTAAGG
GATTTTGGTCATGAGATTATCAAAAAGGATCTTCACCTAGATCCTTTTAAATTAAAAATGAAGTTTTAAA
TCAATCTAAAGTATATATGAGTAAACTTGGTCTGACAGTTACCAATGCTTAATCAGTGAGGCACCTATCT
CAGCGATCTGTCTATTTCGTTCATCCATAGTTGCCTGACTCCCCGTCGTGTAGATAACTACGATACGGGA
GGGCTTACCATCTGGCCCCAGTGCTGCAATGATACCGCGAGACCCACGCTCACCGGCTCCAGATTTATCA
GCAATAAACCAGCCAGCCGGAAGGGCCGAGCGCAGAAGTGGTCCTGCAACTTTATCCGCCTCCATCCAGT
CTATTAATTGTTGCCGGGAAGCTAGAGTAAGTAGTTCGCCAGTTAATAGTTTGCGCAACGTTGTTGCCAT
TGCTACAGGCATCGTGGTGTCACGCTCGTCGTTTGGTATGGCTTCATTCAGCTCCGGTTCCCAACGATCA
AGGCGAGTTACATGATCCCCCATGTTGTGCAAAAAAGCGGTTAGCTCCTTCGGTCCTCCGATCGTTGTCA
GAAGTAAGTTGGCCGCAGTGTTATCACTCATGGTTATGGCAGCACTGCATAATTCTCTTACTGTCATGCC
ATCCGTAAGATGCTTTTCTGTGACTGGTGAGTACTCAACCAAGTCATTCTGAGAATAGTGTATGCGGCGA
CCGAGTTGCTCTTGCCCGGCGTCAATACGGGATAATACCGCGCCACATAGCAGAACTTTAAAAGTGCTCA
TCATTGGAAAACGTTCTTCGGGGCGAAAACTCTCAAGGATCTTACCGCTGTTGAGATCCAGTTCGATGTA
ACCCACTCGTGCACCCAACTGATCTTCAGCATCTTTTACTTTCACCAGCGTTTCTGGGTGAGCAAAAACA
GGAAGGCAAAATGCCGCAAAAAAGGGAATAAGGGCGACACGGAAATGTTGAATACTCATACTCTTCCTTT
TTCAATATTATTGAAGCATTTATCAGGGTTATTGTCTCATGAGCGGATACATATTTGAATGTATTTAGAA
AAATAAACAAATAGGGGTTCCGCGCACATTTCCCCGAAAAGTGCCACCTGACGTCTAAGAAACCATTATT
ATCATGACATTAACCTATAAAAATAGGCGTATCACGAGGCCCTTTCGTCTCGCGCGTTTCGGTGATGACG
GTGAAAACCTCTGACACATGCAGCTCCCGGAGACGGTCACAGCTTGTCTGTAAGCGGATGCCGGGAGCAG
ACAAGCCCGTCAGGGCGCGTCAGCGGGTGTTGGCGGGTGTCGGGGCTGGCTTAACTATGCGGCATCAGAG
CAGATTGTACTGAGAGTGCACCATATGCGGTGTGAAATACCGCACAGATGCGTAAGGAGAAAATACCGCA
TCAGGCGCCATTCGCCATTCAGGCTGCGCAACTGTTGGGAAGGGCGATCGGTGCGGGCCTCTTCGCTATT
ACGCCAGCTGGCGAAAGGGGGATGTGCTGCAAGGCGATTAAGTTGGGTAACGCCAGGGTTTTCCCAGTCA
CGACGTT
