>Addgene plasmid #114785 | AT1G68400 I10_pECIA14 | depositor partial sequence | sequence record 216486 | insert
CGATAAACATCTCAGTGCACTAAAGGGGGGATCCGATCTCAATATGAAGTTATGCATATTACTGGCCGTC
GTGGCCTTTGTTGGCCTCTCGCTCGGGTCAAGTACCGATTCAGAAACTCTCTTGAACTTCAAACTCACCG
CAGATTCCACCGGAAAACTAAACTCATGGAACACAACAACAAACCCATGCCAATGGACCGGAGTCTCCTG
CAACCGCAACAGAGTCACACGACTCGTACTCGAAGACATCAATCTCACCGGGTCAATCTCATCACTAACC
TCACTCACATCACTCAGAGTTCTCAGTCTGAAACATAACAATCTCTCTGGTCCAATCCCAAACCTCTCGA
ACCTCACAGCTTTAAAGCTTCTCTTTTTATCAAACAACCAATTCTCCGGTAACTTCCCCACTTCAATCAC
TTCACTCACTCGTCTCTACCGTCTTGATCTCTCTTTCAACAACTTCTCCGGCCAGATTCCACCGGATTTA
ACCGATTTAACCCATCTCCTCACTCTCCGGTTAGAATCAAACCGGTTCTCCGGTCAAATACCGAACATCA
ACCTCTCCGATTTACAAGACTTCAACGTCTCCGGTAACAACTTTAACGGTCAGATACCAAATTCATTGTC
TCAATTCCCTGAATCAGTCTTTACACAAAACCCATCTCTCTGTGGAGCTCCATTGCTGAAATGCACGAAA
CTCTCTAGTGACCCGACTAAACCGGGTCGACCCGATGAAGCAAAGGCTTCTCCTTTAAACAAGCCGGAAA
CTGTACCTTCATCTCCAACTTCAATTCACGGCGGCGACAAAAGCAACAACACATCAAGACTGGAGGTGCT
GTTCCAGGGACCAAGCGGCAATCCCCGGCGGCGATCTGGCCCCCAGATGCTGCGCGAGCTGCAGGAGACC
AATGCCGCCCTGCAGGACGTGCGCGAGCTGCTGCGCCCACCGCGTGAAGGAAGAATCACCTTTCTGAGAC
ACGTGATGGAGTGCGACGCTTGCGCATGCAGCCTTCTAGAAGGCTCCGCTCATCATCCAGTGAGGAAGAA
GATCGAACTCTGACCCGCTAGGCAGCCGAAGCTGGGTCGCAGAGCTGCAGCTGCCAGAACAGTCGC
